Addgene plasmid #145123: pJT174_GalL_A3A-Y130F-BE3
Purpose: Expressing base editor A3A-Y130F-BE3 in yeast cells
Depositing lab: Ralph Bock. Depositing organization: Max Planck Institute of Molecular Plant Physiology. Publication: Expanding the genome-targeting scope and the site selectivity of high-precision base editors. Tan J, Zhang F, Karcher D, Bock R. Nat Commun. 2020 Jan 31;11(1):629. doi: 10.1038/s41467-020-14465-z. PubMed 32005820.
Backbone
  Vector backbone: p415
  Backbone manufacturer: p415-GalL-Cas9-CYC1t (Plasmid #43804)
  Vector type: Yeast Expression, CRISPR
  Selectable markers: LEU2
Growth in bacteria
  Bacterial resistance: Ampicillin, 100 μg/mL
  Growth temperature: 37°C
  Growth strain: DH5alpha
  Copy number: High Copy
Gene/Insert
  Gene/Insert name: A3A(Y130F)-BE3 (alt name: A3A(Y130F)-XTEN-nCas9-UGI-NLS)
  Species: H. sapiens (human); Bacillus phage PBS2, Streptococcus pyogenes
  Insert size (bp): 5046
  Mutation: A3A(Y130F); spCas9(D10A)
  Promoter: GalL
  Cloning method: Gibson Cloning
  Sequencing primers: 5′ T3 promoter; 3′ T7 promoter
Terms and licenses: Academic/Nonprofit Terms; Industry Terms: Not Available to Industry
How to cite: pJT174_GalL_A3A-Y130F-BE3 was a gift from Ralph Bock (Addgene plasmid # 145123 ; http://n2t.net/addgene:145123 ; RRID:Addgene_145123)
