[The description below was written by a language model from this plasmid's Addgene catalogue record and pLannotate feature annotations shown in this document.]
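Description:
pJT174_GalL_A3A-Y130F-BE3 is an 11.7 kb yeast–E. coli shuttle plasmid built on the p415 backbone (derived from p415-GalL-Cas9-CYC1t) for expressing a cytosine base editor in yeast cells. In bacteria it replicates from a high-copy ColE1/pUC-type origin and is selected with ampicillin through the β-lactamase gene. In yeast it is maintained by a CEN6/ARS element, which typically keeps the plasmid at low, stable copy number, and is selected by leucine prototrophy through LEU2 under its own promoter. An f1 origin, lac promoter/lacZα remnants and flanking T3 and T7 promoters are carried over from the pBluescript-type ancestry of the backbone; the T3 and T7 sites serve as sequencing primer positions.

The roughly 5 kb insert, assembled by Gibson cloning, is a single fusion open reading frame described as A3A(Y130F)-XTEN-nCas9-UGI-NLS. It joins human APOBEC3A cytidine deaminase carrying the Y130F substitution, through an XTEN linker, to Streptococcus pyogenes Cas9 bearing the D10A mutation that converts it to a nickase, followed by the uracil-DNA glycosylase inhibitor from Bacillus phage PBS2 and a nuclear localisation signal. Expression is driven by the GalL promoter, annotated in the feature table as a GAL1 promoter regulated by Gal4 and therefore galactose-inducible, and is terminated by the CYC1 terminator. In this BE3 architecture the guide-directed nickase positions the deaminase to convert cytosine to uracil, while UGI blocks uracil excision so that C-to-T changes are retained. No guide RNA cassette is annotated, so the guide presumably has to be supplied from elsewhere. The associated publication concerns the targeting scope and site selectivity of high-precision base editors.
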