Features (pLannotate 1.2.2; 25 found; start..end, strand, type, name):
      1..589     +  rep_origin     ori: high-copy-number ColE1/pMB1/pBR322/pUC origin of replication
    772..864     +  CDS            lacI (fragment): lac repressor; lacI; The lac repressor binds to the lac operator to inhibit transcription in E. coli. This inhibition can be relieved by adding lactose or isopropyl-β-D-thiogalactopyranoside (IPTG).
    877..898     +  protein_bind   CAP binding site: CAP binding activates transcription in the presence of cAMP. E. coli catabolite activator protein
    913..943     +  promoter       lac promoter: promoter for the E. coli lac operon
    947..969     +  protein_bind   lac operator (fragment): The lac repressor binds to the lac operator to inhibit transcription in E. coli. This inhibition can be relieved by adding lactose or isopropyl-β-D-thiogalactopyranoside (IPTG). lac repressor encoded by lacI
   1012..1030    +  promoter       T3 promoter: promoter for bacteriophage T3 RNA polymerase
   1049..1468    +  promoter       GAL1 promoter: S. cerevisiae GAL1; inducible promoter, regulated by Gal4
   1483..1506    +  misc_feature   MCS (fragment): pBluescript multiple cloning site
   1513..2110    +  CDS            APOBEC3A (fragment): human cytidine deaminase (C to U editing enzyme) that efficiently edits methylated cytosines (Wang et al., 2018); human APOBEC3A; also known as hA3A; A3A
   2158..6261    +  CDS            Cas9: Cas9 (Csn1) endonuclease from the Streptococcus pyogenes Type II CRISPR/Cas system generates RNA-guided double strand breaks in DNA
   6274..6522    +  CDS            UGI: UNGI_BPPB2 - Experimental evidence at protein level: Swiss-Prot protein existence level 1. This protein binds specifically and reversibly to the host uracil-DNA glycosylase, preventing removal of uracil residues from PBS2 DNA by the host uracil-excision repair system. From Bacillus phage PBS2 (Bacteriophage PBS2).
   6571..6818    +  terminator     CYC1 terminator: S. cerevisiae CYC1; transcription terminator for CYC1
   6837..6855    -  promoter       T7 promoter: promoter for bacteriophage T7 RNA polymerase
   6863..7018    +  CDS            lacZα (fragment): LacZα fragment of β-galactosidase; lacZ fragment
   7022..7450    +  rep_origin     f1 ori (sequence partly withheld): f1 bacteriophage origin of replication; arrow indicates direction of (+) strand synthesis
   7478..7530    -  misc_feature   bom (fragment): basis of mobility region from pBR322
   7561..7638    +  CDS            YO192_YEAST (fragment): Experimental evidence at protein level: Swiss-Prot protein existence level 1. From Saccharomyces cerevisiae (strain ATCC 204508 / S288c) (Baker's yeast).
   7778..8185    +  promoter       LEU2 promoter: S. cerevisiae LEU2
   8186..9280    +  CDS            LEU2: 3-isopropylmalate dehydrogenase, required for leucine biosynthesis; S. cerevisiae LEU2; yeast auxotrophic marker
   9642..9758    -  CDS            NFS1 (fragment): NFS1_YEAST - Also known as SPL1 From Saccharomyces cerevisiae (strain ATCC 204508 / S288c) (Baker's yeast).
   9757..9807    -  misc_feature   bom (fragment): basis of mobility region from pBR322
   9909..9944    -  CDS            rop (fragment): Rop protein, which maintains plasmids at low copy number; rop
  10013..10516   -  misc_feature   CEN/ARS: S. cerevisiae CEN6 centromere fused to an autonomously replicating sequence
  10553..10657   +  promoter       AmpR promoter: bla
  10658..11518   +  CDS            AmpR: β-lactamase; bla; confers resistance to ampicillin, carbenicillin, and related antibiotics
>Addgene plasmid #145123 | pJT174_GalL_A3A-Y130F-BE3 | addgene full sequence | sequence record 306430 | Addgene NGS Result
TTGAGATCCTTTTTTTCTGCGCGTAATCTGCTGCTTGCAAACAAAAAAACCACCGCTACCAGCGGTGGTT
TGTTTGCCGGATCAAGAGCTACCAACTCTTTTTCCGAAGGTAACTGGCTTCAGCAGAGCGCAGATACCAA
ATACTGTTCTTCTAGTGTAGCCGTAGTTAGGCCACCACTTCAAGAACTCTGTAGCACCGCCTACATACCT
CGCTCTGCTAATCCTGTTACCAGTGGCTGCTGCCAGTGGCGATAAGTCGTGTCTTACCGGGTTGGACTCA
AGACGATAGTTACCGGATAAGGCGCAGCGGTCGGGCTGAACGGGGGGTTCGTGCACACAGCCCAGCTTGG
AGCGAACGACCTACACCGAACTGAGATACCTACAGCGTGAGCTATGAGAAAGCGCCACGCTTCCCGAAGG
GAGAAAGGCGGACAGGTATCCGGTAAGCGGCAGGGTCGGAACAGGAGAGCGCACGAGGGAGCTTCCAGGG
GGAAACGCCTGGTATCTTTATAGTCCTGTCGGGTTTCGCCACCTCTGACTTGAGCGTCGATTTTTGTGAT
GCTCGTCAGGGGGGCGGAGCCTATGGAAAAACGCCAGCAACGCGGCCTTTTTACGGTTCCTGGCCTTTTG
CTGGCCTTTTGCTCACATGTTCTTTCCTGCGTTATCCCCTGATTCTGTGGATAACCGTATTACCGCCTTT
GAGTGAGCTGATACCGCTCGCCGCAGCCGAACGACCGAGCGCAGCGAGTCAGTGAGCGAGGAAGCGGAAG
AGCGCCCAATACGCAAACCGCCTCTCCCCGCGCGTTGGCCGATTCATTAATGCAGCTGGCACGACAGGTT
TCCCGACTGGAAAGCGGGCAGTGAGCGCAACGCAATTAATGTGAGTTAGCTCACTCATTAGGCACCCCAG
GCTTTACACTTTATGCTTCCGGCTCGTATGTTGTGTGGAATTGTGAGCGGATAACAATTTCACACAGGAA
ACAGCTATGACCATGATTACGCCAAGCGCGCAATTAACCCTCACTAAAGGGAACAAAAGCTGGAGCTCGT
GACAGCCCTCCGAAGGAAGACTCTCCTCCGTGCGTCCTCGTCTTCACCGGTCGCGTTCCTGAAACGCAGA
TGTGCCTCGCGCCGCACTGCTCCGAACAATAAAGATTCTACAATACTAGCTTTTATGGTTATGAAGAGGA
AAAATTGGCAGTAACCTGGCCCCACAAACCTTCAAATGAACGAATCAAATTAACAACCATAGGATGATAA
TGCGATTAGTTTTTTAGCCTTATTTCTGGGGTAATTAATCAGCGAAGCGATGATTTTTGATCTATTAACG
GATATATAAATGCAAAAACTGCATAACCACTTTAACTAATACTTTCAACATTTTCGGTTTGTATTACTTC
TTATTCAAATGTAATAAAAGTATCAACAAAAAATTGTTAATATACCTCTATACTTTAACGTCAAGGAGAA
AAAACCCCGGATTCTAGAACTAGTGGATCCCCCGGGAAAAAAATGGAAGCCAGCCCAGCATCCGGGCCCA
GACACTTGATGGATCCACACATATTCACTTCCAACTTTAACAATGGCATTGGAAGGCATAAGACCTACCT
GTGCTACGAAGTGGAGCGCCTGGACAATGGCACCTCGGTCAAGATGGACCAGCACAGGGGCTTTCTACAC
AACCAGGCTAAGAATCTTCTCTGTGGCTTTTACGGCCGCCATGCGGAGCTGCGCTTCTTGGACCTGGTTC
CTTCTTTGCAGTTGGACCCGGCCCAGATCTACAGGGTCACTTGGTTCATCTCCTGGAGCCCCTGCTTCTC
CTGGGGCTGTGCCGGGGAAGTGCGTGCGTTCCTTCAGGAGAACACACACGTGAGACTGCGTATCTTCGCT
GCCCGCATCTTTGATTACGACCCCCTATATAAGGAGGCACTGCAAATGCTGCGGGATGCTGGGGCCCAAG
TCTCCATCATGACCTACGATGAATTTAAGCACTGCTGGGACACCTTTGTGGACCACCAGGGATGTCCCTT
CCAGCCCTGGGATGGACTAGATGAGCACAGCCAAGCCCTGAGTGGGAGGCTGCGGGCCATTCTCCAGAAT
CAGGGAAACTCTGGTTCTGAAACTCCAGGTACTTCTGAATCTGCTACTCCAGAATCTATGGACAAGAAGT
ACTCCATTGGGCTCGCTATCGGCACAAACAGCGTCGGTTGGGCCGTCATTACGGACGAGTACAAGGTGCC
GAGCAAAAAATTCAAAGTTCTGGGCAATACCGATCGCCACAGCATAAAGAAGAACCTCATTGGCGCCCTC
CTGTTCGACTCCGGGGAGACGGCCGAAGCCACGCGGCTCAAAAGAACAGCACGGCGCAGATATACCCGCA
GAAAGAATCGGATCTGCTACCTGCAGGAGATCTTTAGTAATGAGATGGCTAAGGTGGATGACTCTTTCTT
CCATAGGCTGGAGGAGTCCTTTTTGGTGGAGGAGGATAAAAAGCACGAGCGCCACCCAATCTTTGGCAAT
ATCGTGGACGAGGTGGCGTACCATGAAAAGTACCCAACCATATATCATCTGAGGAAGAAGCTTGTAGACA
GTACTGATAAGGCTGACTTGCGGTTGATCTATCTCGCGCTGGCGCATATGATCAAATTTCGGGGACACTT
CCTCATCGAGGGGGACCTGAACCCAGACAACAGCGATGTCGACAAACTCTTTATCCAACTGGTTCAGACT
TACAATCAGCTTTTCGAAGAGAACCCGATCAACGCATCCGGAGTTGACGCCAAAGCAATCCTGAGCGCTA
GGCTGTCCAAATCCCGGCGGCTCGAAAACCTCATCGCACAGCTCCCTGGGGAGAAGAAGAACGGCCTGTT
TGGTAATCTTATCGCCCTGTCACTCGGGCTGACCCCCAACTTTAAATCTAACTTCGACCTGGCCGAAGAT
GCCAAGCTTCAACTGAGCAAAGACACCTACGATGATGATCTCGACAATCTGCTGGCCCAGATCGGCGACC
AGTACGCAGACCTTTTTTTGGCGGCAAAGAACCTGTCAGACGCCATTCTGCTGAGTGATATTCTGCGAGT
GAACACGGAGATCACCAAAGCTCCGCTGAGCGCTAGTATGATCAAGCGCTATGATGAGCACCACCAAGAC
TTGACTTTGCTGAAGGCCCTTGTCAGACAGCAACTGCCTGAGAAGTACAAGGAAATTTTCTTCGATCAGT
CTAAAAATGGCTACGCCGGATACATTGACGGCGGAGCAAGCCAGGAGGAATTTTACAAATTTATTAAGCC
CATCTTGGAAAAAATGGACGGCACCGAGGAGCTGCTGGTAAAGCTTAACAGAGAAGATCTGTTGCGCAAA
CAGCGCACTTTCGACAATGGAAGCATCCCCCACCAGATTCACCTGGGCGAACTGCACGCTATCCTCAGGC
GGCAAGAGGATTTCTACCCCTTTTTGAAAGATAACAGGGAAAAGATTGAGAAAATCCTCACATTTCGGAT
ACCCTACTATGTAGGCCCCCTCGCCCGGGGAAATTCCAGATTCGCGTGGATGACTCGCAAATCAGAAGAG
ACCATCACTCCCTGGAACTTCGAGGAAGTCGTGGATAAGGGGGCCTCTGCCCAGTCCTTCATCGAAAGGA
TGACTAACTTTGATAAAAATCTGCCTAACGAAAAGGTGCTTCCTAAACACTCTCTGCTGTACGAGTACTT
CACAGTTTATAACGAGCTCACCAAGGTCAAATACGTCACAGAAGGGATGAGAAAGCCAGCATTCCTGTCT
GGAGAGCAGAAGAAAGCTATCGTGGACCTCCTCTTCAAGACGAACCGGAAAGTTACCGTGAAACAGCTCA
AAGAAGACTATTTCAAAAAGATTGAATGTTTCGACTCTGTTGAAATCAGCGGAGTGGAGGATCGCTTCAA
CGCATCCCTGGGAACGTATCACGATCTCCTGAAAATCATTAAAGACAAGGACTTCCTGGACAATGAGGAG
AACGAGGACATTCTTGAGGACATTGTCCTCACCCTTACGTTGTTTGAAGATAGGGAGATGATTGAAGAAC
GCTTGAAAACTTACGCTCATCTCTTCGACGACAAAGTCATGAAACAGCTCAAGAGGCGCCGATATACAGG
ATGGGGGCGGCTGTCAAGAAAACTGATCAATGGGATCCGAGACAAGCAGAGTGGAAAGACAATCCTGGAT
TTTCTTAAGTCCGATGGATTTGCCAACCGGAACTTCATGCAGTTGATCCATGATGACTCTCTCACCTTTA
AGGAGGACATCCAGAAAGCACAAGTTTCTGGCCAGGGGGACAGTCTTCACGAGCACATCGCTAATCTTGC
AGGTAGCCCAGCTATCAAAAAGGGAATACTGCAGACCGTTAAGGTCGTGGATGAACTCGTCAAAGTAATG
GGAAGGCATAAGCCCGAGAATATCGTTATCGAGATGGCCCGAGAGAACCAAACTACCCAGAAGGGACAGA
AGAACAGTAGGGAAAGGATGAAGAGGATTGAAGAGGGTATAAAAGAACTGGGGTCCCAAATCCTTAAGGA
ACACCCAGTTGAAAACACCCAGCTTCAGAATGAGAAGCTCTACCTGTACTACCTGCAGAACGGCAGGGAC
ATGTACGTGGATCAGGAACTGGACATCAATCGGCTCTCCGACTACGACGTGGATCATATCGTGCCCCAGT
CTTTTCTCAAAGATGATTCTATTGATAATAAAGTGTTGACAAGATCCGATAAAAATAGAGGGAAGAGTGA
TAACGTCCCCTCAGAAGAAGTTGTCAAGAAAATGAAAAATTATTGGCGGCAGCTGCTGAACGCCAAACTG
ATCACACAACGGAAGTTCGATAATCTGACTAAGGCTGAACGAGGTGGCCTGTCTGAGTTGGATAAAGCCG
GCTTCATCAAAAGGCAGCTTGTTGAGACACGCCAGATCACCAAGCACGTGGCCCAAATTCTCGATTCACG
CATGAACACCAAGTACGATGAAAATGACAAACTGATTCGAGAGGTGAAAGTTATTACTCTGAAGTCTAAG
CTGGTCTCAGATTTCAGAAAGGACTTTCAGTTTTATAAGGTGAGAGAGATCAACAATTACCACCATGCGC
ATGATGCCTACCTGAATGCAGTGGTAGGCACTGCACTTATCAAAAAATATCCCAAGCTTGAATCTGAATT
TGTTTACGGAGACTATAAAGTGTACGATGTTAGGAAAATGATCGCAAAGTCTGAGCAGGAAATAGGCAAG
GCCACCGCTAAGTACTTCTTTTACAGCAATATTATGAATTTTTTCAAGACCGAGATTACACTGGCCAATG
GAGAGATTCGGAAGCGACCACTTATCGAAACAAACGGAGAAACAGGAGAAATCGTGTGGGACAAGGGTAG
GGATTTCGCGACAGTCCGGAAGGTCCTGTCCATGCCGCAGGTGAACATCGTTAAAAAGACCGAAGTACAG
ACCGGAGGCTTCTCCAAGGAAAGTATCCTCCCGAAAAGGAACAGCGACAAGCTGATCGCACGCAAAAAAG
ATTGGGACCCCAAGAAATACGGCGGATTCGATTCTCCTACAGTCGCTTACAGTGTACTGGTTGTGGCCAA
AGTGGAGAAAGGGAAGTCTAAAAAACTCAAAAGCGTCAAGGAACTGCTGGGCATCACAATCATGGAGCGA
TCAAGCTTCGAAAAAAACCCCATCGACTTTCTCGAGGCGAAAGGATATAAAGAGGTCAAAAAAGACCTCA
TCATTAAGCTTCCCAAGTACTCTCTCTTTGAGCTTGAAAACGGCCGGAAACGAATGCTCGCTAGTGCGGG
CGAGCTGCAGAAAGGTAACGAGCTGGCACTGCCCTCTAAATACGTTAATTTCTTGTATCTGGCCAGCCAC
TATGAAAAGCTCAAAGGGTCTCCCGAAGATAATGAGCAGAAGCAGCTGTTCGTGGAACAACACAAACACT
ACCTTGATGAGATCATCGAGCAAATAAGCGAATTCTCCAAAAGAGTGATCCTCGCCGACGCTAACCTCGA
TAAGGTGCTTTCTGCTTACAATAAGCACAGGGATAAGCCCATCAGGGAGCAGGCAGAAAACATTATCCAC
TTGTTTACTCTGACCAACTTGGGCGCGCCTGCAGCCTTCAAGTACTTCGACACCACCATAGACAGAAAGC
GGTACACCTCTACAAAGGAGGTCCTGGACGCCACACTGATTCATCAGTCAATTACGGGGCTCTATGAAAC
AAGAATCGACCTCTCTCAGCTCGGTGGAGACTCTGGTGGTTCAACTAATTTATCTGATATTATTGAAAAA
GAAACAGGTAAACAATTAGTTATTCAAGAATCAATTTTAATGTTGCCAGAAGAAGTTGAAGAAGTTATTG
GTAATAAACCAGAATCTGATATTTTAGTTCATACTGCTTATGATGAATCTACTGATGAAAATGTTATGTT
ATTGACTTCAGATGCTCCAGAATATAAACCATGGGCTTTAGTTATTCAAGATTCTAATGGTGAAAATAAA
ATTAAAATGTTGTCTGGTGGTTCACCCAAGAAGAAGAGGAAGGTGTGATCTCTTCTCGAGTCATGTAATT
AGTTATGTCACGCTTACATTCACGCCCTCCCCCCACATCCGCTCTAACCGAAAAGGAAGGAGTTAGACAA
CCTGAAGTCTAGGTCCCTATTTATTTTTTTATAGTTATGTTAGTATTAAGAACGTTATTTATATTTCAAA
TTTTTCTTTTTTTTCTGTACAGACGCGTGTACGCATGTAACATTATACTGAAAACCTTGCTTGAGAAGGT
TTTGGGACGCTCGAAGGCTTTAATTTGCGGCCGGTACCCAATTCGCCCTATAGTGAGTCGTATTACGCGC
GCTCACTGGCCGTCGTTTTACAACGTCGTGACTGGGAAAACCCTGGCGTTACCCAACTTAATCGCCTTGC
AGCACATCCCCCTTTCGCCAGCTGGCGTAATAGCGAAGAGGCCCGCACCGATCGCCCTTCCCAACAGTTG
CGCAGCCTGAATGGCGAATGG
[124 nt withheld, positions 7022-7145]
C
[91 nt withheld, positions 7147-7237]
A
[49 nt withheld, positions 7239-7287]
CCTTTGACGTTGGAGTCCACGTTCTTT
[37 nt withheld, positions 7315-7351]
ACCCTATCTCGGTCTATTCTTTTGATTTATAAGGGATTTTGCCGATTTCGGCCTATTGGTTAAAAAATGA
GCTGATTTAACAAAAATTTAACGCGAATTTTAACAAAATATTAACGCTTACAATTTCCTGATGCGGTATT
TTCTCCTTACGCATCTGTGCGGTATTTCACACCGCATATCGACCGGTCGAGGAGAACTTCTAGTATATCT
ACATACCTAATATTATTGCCTTATTAAAAATGGAATCCCAACAATTACATCAAAATCCACATTCTCTTCA
AAATCAATTGTCCTGTACTTCCTTGTTCATGTGTGTTCAAAAACGTTATATTTATAGGATAATTATACTC
TATTTCTCAACAAGTAATTGGTTGTTTGGCCGAGCGGTCTAAGGCGCCTGATTCAAGAAATATCTTGACC
GCAGTTAACTGTGGGAATACTCAGGTATCGTAAGATGCAAGAGTTCGAATCTCTTAGCAACCATTATTTT
TTTCCTCAACATAACGAGAACACACAGGGGCGCTATCGCACAGAATCAAATTCGATGACTGGAAATTTTT
TGTTAATTTCAGAGGTCGCCTGACGCATATACCTTTTTCAACTGAAAAATTGGGAGAAAAAGGAAAGGTG
AGAGCGCCGGAACCGGCTTTTCATATAGAATAGAGAAGCGTTCATGACTAAATGCTTGCATCACAATACT
TGAAGTTGACAATATTATTTAAGGACCTATTGTTTTTTCCAATAGGTGGTTAGCAATCGTCTTACTTTCT
AACTTTTCTTACCTTTTACATTTCAGCAATATATATATATATATTTCAAGGATATACCATTCTAATGTCT
GCCCCTAAGAAGATCGTCGTTTTGCCAGGTGACCACGTTGGTCAAGAAATCACAGCCGAAGCCATTAAGG
TTCTTAAAGCTATTTCTGATGTTCGTTCCAATGTCAAGTTCGATTTCGAAAATCATTTAATTGGTGGTGC
TGCTATCGATGCTACAGGTGTTCCACTTCCAGATGAGGCGCTGGAAGCCTCCAAGAAGGCTGATGCCGTT
TTGTTAGGTGCTGTGGGTGGTCCTAAATGGGGTACCGGTAGTGTTAGACCTGAACAAGGTTTACTAAAAA
TCCGTAAAGAACTTCAATTGTACGCCAACTTAAGACCATGTAACTTTGCATCCGACTCTCTTTTAGACTT
ATCTCCAATCAAGCCACAATTTGCTAAAGGTACTGACTTCGTTGTTGTCAGAGAATTAGTGGGAGGTATT
TACTTTGGTAAGAGAAAGGAAGACGATGGTGATGGTGTCGCTTGGGATAGTGAACAATACACCGTTCCAG
AAGTGCAAAGAATCACAAGAATGGCCGCTTTCATGGCCCTACAACATGAGCCACCATTGCCTATTTGGTC
CTTGGATAAAGCTAATGTTTTGGCCTCTTCAAGATTATGGAGAAAAACTGTGGAGGAAACCATCAAGAAC
GAATTCCCTACATTGAAGGTTCAACATCAATTGATTGATTCTGCCGCCATGATCCTAGTTAAGAACCCAA
CCCACCTAAATGGTATTATAATCACCAGCAACATGTTTGGTGATATCATCTCCGATGAAGCCTCCGTTAT
CCCAGGTTCCTTGGGTTTGTTGCCATCTGCGTCCTTGGCCTCTTTGCCAGACAAGAACACCGCATTTGGT
TTGTACGAACCATGCCACGGTTCTGCTCCAGATTTGCCAAAGAATAAGGTCAACCCTATCGCCACTATCT
TGTCTGCTGCAATGATGTTGAAATTGTCATTGAACTTGCCTGAAGAAGGTAAGGCCATTGAAGATGCAGT
TAAAAAGGTTTTGGATGCAGGTATCAGAACTGGTGATTTAGGTGGTTCCAACAGTACCACCGAAGTCGGT
GATGCTGTCGCCGAAGAAGTTAAGAAAATCCTTGCTTAAAAAGATTCTCTTTTTTTATGATATTTGTACA
TAAACTTTATAAATGAAATTCATAATAGAAACGACACGAAATTACAAAATGGAATATGTTCATAGGGTAG
ACGAAACTATATACGCAATCTACATACATTTATCAAGAAGGAGAAAAAGGAGGATGTAAAGGAATACAGG
TAAGCAAATTGATACTAATGGCTCAACGTGATAAGGAAAAAGAATTGCACTTTAACATTAATATTGACAA
GGAGGAGGGCACCACACAAAAAGTTAGGTGTAACAGAAAATCATGAAACTATGATTCCTAATTTATATAT
TGGAGGATTTTCTCTAAAAAAAAAAAAATACAACAAATAAAAAACACTCAATGACCTGACCATTTGATGG
AGTTTAAGTCAATACCTTCTTGAACCATTTCCCATAATGGTGAAAGTTCCCTCAAGAATTTTACTCTGTC
AGAAACGGCCTTAACGACGTAGTCGATATGGTGCACTCTCAGTACAATCTGCTCTGATGCCGCATAGTTA
AGCCAGCCCCGACACCCGCCAACACCCGCTGACGCGCCCTGACGGGCTTGTCTGCTCCCGGCATCCGCTT
ACAGACAAGCTGTGACCGTCTCCGGGAGCTGCATGTGTCAGAGGTTTTCACCGTCATCACCGAAACGCGC
GAGACGAAAGGGCCTCGTGATACGCCTATTTTTATAGGTTAATGTCATGATAATAATGGTTTCTTAGGAC
GGATCGCTTGCCTGTAACTTACACGCGCCTCGTATCTTTTAATGATGGAATAATTTGGGAATTTACTCTG
TGTTTATTTATTTTTATGTTTTGTATTTGGATTTTAGAAAGTAAATAAAGAAGGTAGAAGAGTTACGGAA
TGAAGAAAAAAAAATAAACAAAGGTTTAAAAAATTTCAACAAAAAGCGTACTTTACATATATATTTATTA
GACAAGAAAAGCAGATTAAATAGATATACATTCGATTAACGATAAGTAAAATGTAAAATCACAGGATTTT
CGTGTGTGGTCTTCTACACAGACAAGATGAAACAATTCGGCATTAATACCTGAGAGCAGGAAGAGCAAGA
TAAAAGGTAGTATTTGTTGGCGATCCCCCTAGAGTCTTTTACATCTTCGGAAAACAAAAACTATTTTTTC
TTTAATTTCTTTTTTTACTTTCTATTTTTAATTTATATATTTATATTAAAAAATTTAAATTATAATTATT
TTTATAGCACGTGATGAAAAGGACCCAGGTGGCACTTTTCGGGGAAATGTGCGCGGAACCCCTATTTGTT
TATTTTTCTAAATACATTCAAATATGTATCCGCTCATGAGACAATAACCCTGATAAATGCTTCAATAATA
TTGAAAAAGGAAGAGTATGAGTATTCAACATTTCCGTGTCGCCCTTATTCCCTTTTTTGCGGCATTTTGC
CTTCCTGTTTTTGCTCACCCAGAAACGCTGGTGAAAGTAAAAGATGCTGAAGATCAGTTGGGTGCACGAG
TGGGTTACATCGAACTGGATCTCAACAGCGGTAAGATCCTTGAGAGTTTTCGCCCCGAAGAACGTTTTCC
AATGATGAGCACTTTTAAAGTTCTGCTATGTGGCGCGGTATTATCCCGTATTGACGCCGGGCAAGAGCAA
CTCGGTCGCCGCATACACTATTCTCAGAATGACTTGGTTGAGTACTCACCAGTCACAGAAAAGCATCTTA
CGGATGGCATGACAGTAAGAGAATTATGCAGTGCTGCCATAACCATGAGTGATAACACTGCGGCCAACTT
ACTTCTGACAACGATCGGAGGACCGAAGGAGCTAACCGCTTTTTTGCACAACATGGGGGATCATGTAACT
CGCCTTGATCGTTGGGAACCGGAGCTGAATGAAGCCATACCAAACGACGAGCGTGACACCACGATGCCTG
TAGCAATGGCAACAACGTTGCGCAAACTATTAACTGGCGAACTACTTACTCTAGCTTCCCGGCAACAATT
AATAGACTGGATGGAGGCGGATAAAGTTGCAGGACCACTTCTGCGCTCGGCCCTTCCGGCTGGCTGGTTT
ATTGCTGATAAATCTGGAGCCGGTGAGCGTGGGTCTCGCGGTATCATTGCAGCACTGGGGCCAGATGGTA
AGCCCTCCCGTATCGTAGTTATCTACACGACGGGGAGTCAGGCAACTATGGATGAACGAAATAGACAGAT
CGCTGAGATAGGTGCCTCACTGATTAAGCATTGGTAACTGTCAGACCAAGTTTACTCATATATACTTTAG
ATTGATTTAAAACTTCATTTTTAATTTAAAAGGATCTAGGTGAAGATCCTTTTTGATAATCTCATGACCA
AAATCCCTTAACGTGAGTTTTCGTTCCACTGAGCGTCAGACCCCGTAGAAAAGATCAAAGGATCTTC
